Addgene plasmid #144835: TFORF3359
Purpose: Lentiviral vector for overexpressing transcription factor ORFs with unique 24-bp barcodes. Barcodes facilitate identification of transcription factors in pooled screens.
Depositing lab: Feng Zhang. Depositing organization: Broad Institute. Publication: A transcription factor atlas of directed differentiation. Joung J, Ma S, Tay T, Geiger-Schuller KR, Kirchgatterer PC, Verdine VK, Guo B, Arias-Garcia MA, Allen WE, Singh A, Kuksenko O, Abudayyeh OO, Gootenberg JS, Fu Z, Macrae RK, Buenrostro JD, Regev A, Zhang F. Cell. 2023 Jan 5;186(1):209-229.e26. doi: 10.1016/j.cell.2022.11.026. PubMed 36608654.
Backbone
  Vector backbone: pLX_TRC317
  Backbone manufacturer: Broad Institute Genetic Perturbation Platform
  Backbone size w/o insert (bp): 8264
  Vector type: Mammalian Expression, Lentiviral
  Selectable markers: Puromycin
Growth in bacteria
  Bacterial resistance: Ampicillin, 100 μg/mL
  Growth temperature: 37°C
  Growth strain: NEB Stable
  Copy number: High Copy
Gene/Insert
  Gene/Insert name: ZNF263
  Species: H. sapiens (human)
  Insert size (bp): 2255
  Entrez Gene: ZNF263 (a.k.a. FPM315, ZKSCAN12, ZSCAN44)
  Promoter: EF1a
  Tag / fusion protein: V5 (C terminal on insert)
  Cloning method: Gateway Cloning
  Sequencing primers: 5′ GGGTGGAGACTGAAGTTAGGCCAG; 3′ CACATAGCGTAAAAGGAGCAACATAG
Resource information
  A portion of this plasmid was derived from a plasmid made by: Broad Institute Genetic Perturbation Platform
Terms and licenses: Academic/Nonprofit Terms; Industry Terms: Not Available to Industry
Depositor comments: NM_005741.4 Please test multiple small colonies in case of plasmid recombination. To make this collection available in a timely manner, a portion of this collection was not fully sequenced by Addgene. If an Addgene verified full plasmid sequence is not available, please contact us prior to placing an order to request the full sequence.
How to cite: TFORF3359 was a gift from Feng Zhang (Addgene plasmid # 144835 ; http://n2t.net/addgene:144835 ; RRID:Addgene_144835)
