[The description below was written by a language model from this plasmid's Addgene catalogue record and pLannotate feature annotations shown in this document.]
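Description:
TFORF3359 is a third-generation-style, self-inactivating lentiviral expression plasmid built on the pLX_TRC317 backbone and carrying the human zinc-finger transcription factor ZNF263 (also known as FPM315, ZKSCAN12 or ZSCAN44). It belongs to a large barcoded transcription factor ORF collection in which each clone carries a unique 24-bp barcode, so that the factor delivered to a cell can be identified by sequencing in pooled overexpression screens. The barcode is not annotated as a feature in the table. In bacteria the plasmid replicates from a high-copy ColE1/pUC origin and is selected with ampicillin through the bla gene. An f1 origin and remnants of a lac/T7/T3 cloning region are also present. The depositor notes that the plasmid can recombine, which is a common issue for LTR-containing vectors.

The viral genome is transcribed from an RSV promoter fused to a truncated HIV-1 5' LTR, followed by the Ψ packaging signal, a gag fragment, the RRE for Rev-dependent nuclear export, and a cPPT/CTS. It ends in a ΔU3 3' LTR that inactivates LTR promoter activity after integration, with an SV40 polyadenylation signal downstream. Two cassettes lie within this unit. An SV40 early promoter drives puromycin N-acetyltransferase for selection of transduced mammalian cells, and the EF-1α promoter drives the ZNF263 ORF. The ORF was inserted by Gateway recombination and is flanked by attB1 and attB2 sites, reading through into a C-terminal V5 epitope tag for detection. A WPRE downstream enhances transcript stability and expression. The sequenced record of 10,519 nt matches the stated backbone plus insert sizes. The construct is used to make lentivirus for stable ZNF263 overexpression, for example in directed differentiation screens.
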