Features (pLannotate 1.2.2; 34 found; start..end, strand, type, name):
      5..231     +  promoter       RSV promoter: Rous sarcoma virus enhancer/promoter
    232..412     +  LTR            5' LTR (truncated): truncated 5' long terminal repeat (LTR) from HIV-1
    459..584     +  misc_feature   HIV-1 Ψ: packaging signal of human immunodeficiency virus type 1
    568..931     +  CDS            HIV-1 gag (fragment): gag protein from human immunodeficiency virus 1; gag
   1077..1310    +  misc_feature   RRE: The Rev response element (RRE) of HIV-1 allows for Rev-dependent mRNA export from the nucleus to the cytoplasm.
   1687..1713    +  CDS            Rev (fragment): human immunodeficiency virus 1 (HIV-1) Rev protein; rev; enhances nuclear export of unspliced and incompletely spliced viral mRNAs
   1720..1743    +  promoter       SV40 promoter (fragment): SV40 early promoter
   1744..1815    +  promoter       SV40 promoter (fragment): SV40 enhancer and early promoter
   1839..1974    +  rep_origin     SV40 ori: SV40 origin of replication
   2020..2616    +  CDS            PuroR (fragment): puromycin N-acetyltransferase; pac from Streptomyces; confers resistance to puromycin
   2665..2782    +  misc_feature   cPPT/CTS: central polypurine tract and central termination sequence of HIV-1
   2847..2913    +  CDS            small t antigen (fragment): SV40 (simian virus 40) small t antigen
   2920..4098    +  promoter       EF-1α promoter: strong constitutive promoter for human elongation factor EF-1α
   4119..4136    +  protein_bind   attB1 (fragment): mutant version of attB; core recombination site for the Gateway® BP reaction BP Clonase™
   4142..5941    +  CDS            ZNF263 (fragment): ZN263_HUMAN - Also known as FPM315 From Homo sapiens (Human).
   6192..6216    -  protein_bind   attB2: mutant version of attB; recombination site for the Gateway® BP reaction BP Clonase™
   6224..6265    +  CDS            V5 tag: epitope tag from simian virus 5
   6281..6334    +  promoter       U6 promoter (fragment): RNA polymerase III promoter for human U6 snRNA
   6376..6964    +  misc_feature   WPRE: woodchuck hepatitis virus posttranscriptional regulatory element
   7015..7034    +  misc_feature   cPPT/CTS (fragment): central polypurine tract and central termination sequence of HIV-1
   7036..7269    +  LTR            3' LTR (ΔU3): self-inactivating 3' long terminal repeat (LTR) from HIV-1
   7347..7468    +  polyA_signal   SV40 poly(A) signal: SV40 polyadenylation signal
   7508..7643    +  rep_origin     SV40 ori: SV40 origin of replication
   7664..7682    -  promoter       T7 promoter: promoter for bacteriophage T7 RNA polymerase
   7690..7845    +  CDS            lacZα (fragment): LacZα fragment of β-galactosidase; lacZ fragment
   7850..8278    +  rep_origin     f1 ori (sequence partly withheld): f1 bacteriophage origin of replication; arrow indicates direction of (+) strand synthesis
   8331..8435    +  promoter       AmpR promoter: bla
   8436..9296    +  CDS            AmpR: β-lactamase; bla; confers resistance to ampicillin, carbenicillin, and related antibiotics
   9467..10055   +  rep_origin     ori: high-copy-number ColE1/pMB1/pBR322/pUC origin of replication
  10238..10330   +  CDS            lacI (fragment): lac repressor; lacI; The lac repressor binds to the lac operator to inhibit transcription in E. coli. This inhibition can be relieved by adding lactose or isopropyl-β-D-thiogalactopyranoside (IPTG).
  10343..10364   +  protein_bind   CAP binding site: CAP binding activates transcription in the presence of cAMP. E. coli catabolite activator protein
  10379..10409   +  promoter       lac promoter: promoter for the E. coli lac operon
  10417..10433   +  protein_bind   lac operator: The lac repressor binds to the lac operator to inhibit transcription in E. coli. This inhibition can be relieved by adding lactose or isopropyl-β-D-thiogalactopyranoside (IPTG). lac repressor encoded by lacI
  10478..10496   +  promoter       T3 promoter: promoter for bacteriophage T3 RNA polymerase
>Addgene plasmid #144835 | TFORF3359 | addgene full sequence | sequence record 404416 | Addgene NGS Result
TTAATGTAGTCTTATGCAATACTCTTGTAGTCTTGCAACATGGTAACGATGAGTTAGCAACATGCCTTAC
AAGGAGAGAAAAAGCACCGTGCATGCCGATTGGTGGAAGTAAGGTGGTACGATCGTGCCTTATTAGGAAG
GCAACAGACGGGTCTGACATGGATTGGACGAACCACTGAATTGCCGCATTGCAGAGATATTGTATTTAAG
TGCCTAGCTCGATACATAAACGGGTCTCTCTGGTTAGACCAGATCTGAGCCTGGGAGCTCTCTGGCTAAC
TAGGGAACCCACTGCTTAAGCCTCAATAAAGCTTGCCTTGAGTGCTTCAAGTAGTGTGTGCCCGTCTGTT
GTGTGACTCTGGTAACTAGAGATCCCTCAGACCCTTTTAGTCAGTGTGGAAAATCTCTAGCAGTGGCGCC
CGAACAGGGACTTGAAAGCGAAAGGGAAACCAGAGGAGCTCTCTCGACGCAGGACTCGGCTTGCTGAAGC
GCGCACGGCAAGAGGCGAGGGGCGGCGACTGGTGAGTACGCCAAAAATTTTGACTAGCGGAGGCTAGAAG
GAGAGAGATGGGTGCGAGAGCGTCAGTATTAAGCGGGGGAGAATTAGATCGCGATGGGAAAAAATTCGGT
TAAGGCCAGGGGGAAAGAAAAAATATAAATTAAAACATATAGTATGGGCAAGCAGGGAGCTAGAACGATT
CGCAGTTAATCCTGGCCTGTTAGAAACATCAGAAGGCTGTAGACAAATACTGGGACAGCTACAACCATCC
CTTCAGACAGGATCAGAAGAACTTAGATCATTATATAATACAGTAGCAACCCTCTATTGTGTGCATCAAA
GGATAGAGATAAAAGACACCAAGGAAGCTTTAGACAAGATAGAGGAAGAGCAAAACAAAAGTAAGACCAC
CGCACAGCAAGCGGCCGCTGATCTTCAGACCTGGAGGAGGAGATATGAGGGACAATTGGAGAAGTGAATT
ATATAAATATAAAGTAGTAAAAATTGAACCATTAGGAGTAGCACCCACCAAGGCAAAGAGAAGAGTGGTG
CAGAGAGAAAAAAGAGCAGTGGGAATAGGAGCTTTGTTCCTTGGGTTCTTGGGAGCAGCAGGAAGCACTA
TGGGCGCAGCGTCAATGACGCTGACGGTACAGGCCAGACAATTATTGTCTGGTATAGTGCAGCAGCAGAA
CAATTTGCTGAGGGCTATTGAGGCGCAACAGCATCTGTTGCAACTCACAGTCTGGGGCATCAAGCAGCTC
CAGGCAAGAATCCTGGCTGTGGAAAGATACCTAAAGGATCAACAGCTCCTGGGGATTTGGGGTTGCTCTG
GAAAACTCATTTGCACCACTGCTGTGCCTTGGAATGCTAGTTGGAGTAATAAATCTCTGGAACAGATTTG
GAATCACACGACCTGGATGGAGTGGGACAGAGAAATTAACAATTACACAAGCTTAATACACTCCTTAATT
GAAGAATCGCAAAACCAGCAAGAAAAGAATGAACAAGAATTATTGGAATTAGATAAATGGGCAAGTTTGT
GGAATTGGTTTAACATAACAAATTGGCTGTGGTATATAAAATTATTCATAATGATAGTAGGAGGCTTGGT
AGGTTTAAGAATAGTTTTTGCTGTACTTTCTATAGTGAATAGAGTTAGGCAGGGATATTCACCATTATCG
TTTCAGACCCACCTCCCAACCCCGAGGGGACCCATGCATTGCATCTCAATTAGTCAGCAACCAGGTGTGG
AAAGTCCCCAGGCTCCCCAGCAGGCAGAAGTATGCAAAGCATGCGTCTCAATTAGTCAGCAACCATAGTC
CCGCCCCTAACTCCGCCCATCCCGCCCCTAACTCCGCCCAGTTCCGCCCATTCTCCGCCCCATGGCTGAC
TAATTTTTTTTATTTATGCAGAGGCCGAGGCCGCCTCGGCCTCTGAGCTATTCCAGAAGTAGTGAGGAGG
CTTTTTTGGAGGCCTAGGCTTTTGCAAAAAGCTTTCTAGAGGTACCACCGGAGCTTACCATGACCGAGTA
CAAGCCCACGGTGCGCCTCGCCACCCGCGACGACGTCCCCAGGGCCGTACGCACCCTCGCCGCCGCGTTC
GCCGACTACCCCGCCACGCGCCACACCGTCGATCCGGACCGCCACATCGAGCGGGTCACCGAGCTGCAAG
AACTCTTCCTCACGCGCGTCGGGCTCGACATCGGCAAGGTGTGGGTCGCGGACGACGGCGCCGCCGTGGC
GGTCTGGACCACGCCGGAGAGCGTCGAAGCGGGGGCGGTGTTCGCCGAGATCGGCCCGCGCATGGCCGAG
TTGAGCGGTTCCCGGCTGGCCGCGCAGCAACAGATGGAAGGCCTCCTGGCGCCGCACCGGCCCAAGGAGC
CCGCGTGGTTCCTGGCCACCGTCGGCGTCTCGCCCGACCACCAGGGCAAGGGTCTGGGCAGCGCCGTCGT
GCTCCCCGGAGTGGAGGCGGCCGAGCGCGCCGGGGTGCCCGCCTTCCTGGAGACCTCCGCGCCCCGCAAC
CTCCCCTTCTACGAGCGGCTCGGCTTCACCGTCACCGCCGACGTCGAGGTGCCCGAAGGACCGCGCACCT
GGTGCATGACCCGCAAGCCCGGTGCCAGTTAACGAATTCTAGATCTTGAGACAAATGGCAGTATTCATCC
ACAATTTTAAAAGAAAAGGGGGGATTGGGGGGTACAGTGCAGGGGAAAGAATAGTAGACATAATAGCAAC
AGACATACAAACTAAAGAATTACAAAAACAAATTACAAAAATTCAAAATTTTCGGGTTTATTACAGGGAC
AGCAGAGATCCACTTTGGCGCCGGCTCGAGGCCTGCAGGTGCAAAGATGGATAAAGTTTTAAACAGAGAG
GAATCTTTGCAGCTAATGGACCTTCTAGGTCTTGAAAGGAGTGGGAATTGGCTCCGGTGCCCGTCAGTGG
GCAGAGCGCACATCGCCCACAGTCCCCGAGAAGTTGGGGGGAGGGGTCGGCAATTGAACCGGTGCCTAGA
GAAGGTGGCGCGGGGTAAACTGGGAAAGTGATGTCGTGTACTGGCTCCGCCTTTTTCCCGAGGGTGGGGG
AGAACCGTATATAAGTGCAGTAGTCGCCGTGAACGTTCTTTTTCGCAACGGGTTTGCCGCCAGAACACAG
GTAAGTGCCGTGTGTGGTTCCCGCGGGCCTGGCCTCTTTACGGGTTATGGCCCTTGCGTGCCTTGAATTA
CTTCCACCTGGCTGCAGTACGTGATTCTTGATCCCGAGCTTCGGGTTGGAAGTGGGTGGGAGAGTTCGAG
GCCTTGCGCTTAAGGAGCCCCTTCGCCTCGTGCTTGAGTTGAGGCCTGGCCTGGGCGCTGGGGCCGCCGC
GTGCGAATCTGGTGGCACCTTCGCGCCTGTCTCGCTGCTTTCGATAAGTCTCTAGCCATTTAAAATTTTT
GATGACCTGCTGCGACGCTTTTTTTCTGGCAAGATAGTCTTGTAAATGCGGGCCAAGATCTGCACACTGG
TATTTCGGTTTTTGGGGCCGCGGGCGGCGACGGGGCCCGTGCGTCCCAGCGCACATGTTCGGCGAGGCGG
GGCCTGCGAGCGCGGCCACCGAGAATCGGACGGGGGTAGTCTCAAGCTGGCCGGCCTGCTCTGGTGCCTG
GCCTCGCGCCGCCGTGTATCGCCCCGCCCTGGGCGGCAAGGCTGGCCCGGTCGGCACCAGTTGCGTGAGC
GGAAAGATGGCCGCTTCCCGGCCCTGCTGCAGGGAGCTCAAAATGGAGGACGCGGCGCTCGGGAGAGCGG
GCGGGTGAGTCACCCACACAAAGGAAAAGGGCCTTTCCGTCCTCAGCCGTCGCTTCATGTGACTCCACGG
AGTACCGGGCGCCGTCCAGGCACCTCGATTAGTTCTCGAGCTTTTGGAGTACGTCGTCTTTAGGTTGGGG
GGAGGGGTTTTATGCGATGGAGTTTCCCCACACTGAGTGGGTGGAGACTGAAGTTAGGCCAGCTTGGCAC
TTGATGTAATTCTCCTTGGAATTTGCCCTTTTTGAGTTTGGATCTTGGTTCATTCTCAAGCCTCAGACAG
TGGTTCAAAGTTTTTTTCTTCCATTTCAGGTGTCGTGAGGCTAGCATCGATTGATCAACAAGTTTGTACA
AAAAAGTTGGCATGGCGTCGGGCCCGGGCTCCCAGGAACGGGAAGGGCTCCTGATAGTGAAGCTGGAGGA
GGACTGCGCCTGGAGCCAGGAGCTGCCCCCACCTGACCCAGGACCGAGCCCCGAGGCCTCCCACTTGCGC
TTCAGACGGTTCCGCTTCCAAGAGGCAGCTGGTCCCCGGGAAGCCCTCAGCCGGCTCCAAGAGCTTTGCC
ATGGGTGGCTTCGGCCTGAGATGCGCACGAAGGAGCAGATCTTGGAGCTGCTGGTGTTAGAGCAGTTCCT
GACCATCCTGCCCCAGGAGATCCAGAGCAGGGTGCAGGAGCTGCATCCGGAGAGCGGCGAAGAAGCGGTG
ACCCTTGTGGAGGATATGCAGAGAGAGCTTGGGAGACTGAGACAACAGGTCACAAACCATGGGCGGGGAA
CAGAAGTGCTTTTGGAGGAGCCTTTGCCTCTGGAAACAGCACGAGAGTCACCGAGCTTCAAGCTGGAGCC
AATGGAGACTGAGCGAAGCCCTGGCCCCAGGCTGCAGGAGCTGCTAGGCCCCAGCCCCCAAAGGGACCCC
CAGGCTGTAAAGGAGAGGGCATTATCTGCTCCCTGGCTTTCTCTTTTTCCTCCTGAAGGGAACATGGAAG
ACAAGGAGATGACTGGGCCCCAGTTGCCTGAGAGCTTAGAGGACGTGGCAATGTACATCTCCCAGGAGGA
GTGGGGGCATCAGGATCCTAGTAAGAGGGCCCTCTCCAGGGACACGGTGCAGGAGAGTTATGAGAATGTG
GACTCACTGGAGTCTCACATTCCCAGTCAGGAGGTCCCAGGCACCCAGGTGGGACAAGGAGGAAAGCTAT
GGGATCCCAGTGTCCAGAGCTGCAAGGAGGGCCTGAGCCCCAGAGGCCCAGCTCCAGGAGAAGAGAAATT
TGAGAACCTGGAAGGTGTTCCGTCTGTATGCTCTGAGAACATCCACCCTCAGGTGCTGCTTCCTGACCAG
GCCCGAGGGGAGGTGCCCTGGAGTCCTGAGCTGGGAAGACCTCATGACCGGTCGCAAGGGGATTGGGCGC
CTCCCCCAGAGGGTGGAATGGAGCAGGCCTTGGCAGGAGCCTCAAGTGGCAGAGAACTGGGGCGACCGAA
GGAACTGCAGCCAAAGAAACTCCATTTATGTCCCTTGTGTGGCAAAAATTTCTCTAACAACTCAAACCTA
ATTAGGCACCAGAGAATACATGCAGCTGAAAGACTGTGTATGGGTGTGGACTGCACTGAAATCTTTGGTG
GGAACCCACGTTTCCTGTCACTACACAGAGCACACCTGGGAGAGGAGGCCCACAAGTGCCTTGAATGTGG
GAAATGCTTCAGTCAGAACACCCATCTGACTCGCCACCAACGCACCCACACGGGTGAGAAGCCCTATCAG
TGCAACATTTGCGGAAAATGTTTCTCCTGCAACTCCAACCTCCACAGGCACCAGAGAACGCACACTGGGG
AGAAGCCCTACAAGTGCCCTGAGTGTGGGGAGATCTTTGCTCACAGTTCCAACCTCCTTCGGCACCAGAG
AATTCACACTGGAGAGCGACCTTATAAGTGTCCCGAGTGTGGGAAAAGTTTCTCTCGGAGTTCACACCTC
GTCATTCACGAAAGAACTCATGAGAGAGAGAGACTTTACCCCTTCTCTGAGTGTGGGGAAGCTGTGAGTG
ACAGCACCCCCTTTCTTACAAACCATGGAGCCCATAAGGCAGAGAAGAAGCTCTTTGAATGTTTGACTTG
TGGGAAAAGCTTCCGGCAGGGCATGCACCTCACCAGACATCAGAGAACACACACAGGAGAGAAACCGTAT
AAATGTACCCTTTGTGGGGAAAACTTCTCTCATAGATCCAATTTAATCAGGCACCAGAGAATCCACACAG
GAGAAAAACCCTATACCTGTCATGAGTGCGGAGACAGCTTCTCTCACAGCTCCAATCGGATTCGCCACCT
GAGAACGCATACGGGAGAGAGACCCTATAAATGTTCTGAATGTGGAGAAAGCTTCTCTCGGAGTTCCCGT
CTTATGAGTCATCAGAGAACTCACACAGGTTACCCAACTTTCTTGTACAAAGTGGTTGATATCGGTAAGC
CTATCCCTAACCCTCTCCTCGGTCTCGATTCTACGTAGTAATGAACTAGTCCGTAACTTGAAAGTATTTC
GATTTCTTGGCTTTATATATCTTGTGGAAAGGACGATTAATTCACTTAATTGCATTTAGTACGCGTTAAG
TCGACAATCAACCTCTGGATTACAAAATTTGTGAAAGATTGACTGGTATTCTTAACTATGTTGCTCCTTT
TACGCTATGTGGATACGCTGCTTTAATGCCTTTGTATCATGCTATTGCTTCCCGTATGGCTTTCATTTTC
TCCTCCTTGTATAAATCCTGGTTGCTGTCTCTTTATGAGGAGTTGTGGCCCGTTGTCAGGCAACGTGGCG
TGGTGTGCACTGTGTTTGCTGACGCAACCCCCACTGGTTGGGGCATTGCCACCACCTGTCAGCTCCTTTC
CGGGACTTTCGCTTTCCCCCTCCCTATTGCCACGGCGGAACTCATCGCCGCCTGCCTTGCCCGCTGCTGG
ACAGGGGCTCGGCTGTTGGGCACTGACAATTCCGTGGTGTTGTCGGGGAAATCATCGTCCTTTCCTTGGC
TGCTCGCCTGTGTTGCCACCTGGATTCTGCGCGGGACGTCCTTCTGCTACGTCCCTTCGGCCCTCAATCC
AGCGGACCTTCCTTCCCGCGGCCTGCTGCCGGCTCTGCGGCCTCTTCCGCGTCTTCGCCTTCGCCCTCAG
ACGAGTCGGATCTCCCTTTGGGCCGCCTCCCCGCGTCGACTTTAAGACCAATGACTTACAAGGCAGCTGT
AGATCTTAGCCACTTTTTAAAAGAAAAGGGGGGACTGGAAGGGCTAATTCACTCCCAACGAAGACAAGAT
CTGCTTTTTGCTTGTACTGGGTCTCTCTGGTTAGACCAGATCTGAGCCTGGGAGCTCTCTGGCTAACTAG
GGAACCCACTGCTTAAGCCTCAATAAAGCTTGCCTTGAGTGCTTCAAGTAGTGTGTGCCCGTCTGTTGTG
TGACTCTGGTAACTAGAGATCCCTCAGACCCTTTTAGTCAGTGTGGAAAATCTCTAGCAGTACGTATAGT
AGTTCATGTCATCTTATTATTCAGTATTTATAACTTGCAAAGAAATGAATATCAGAGAGTGAGAGGAACT
TGTTTATTGCAGCTTATAATGGTTACAAATAAAGCAATAGCATCACAAATTTCACAAATAAAGCATTTTT
TTCACTGCATTCTAGTTGTGGTTTGTCCAAACTCATCAATGTATCTTATCATGTCTGGCTCTAGCTATCC
CGCCCCTAACTCCGCCCATCCCGCCCCTAACTCCGCCCAGTTCCGCCCATTCTCCGCCCCATGGCTGACT
AATTTTTTTTATTTATGCAGAGGCCGAGGCCGCCTCGGCCTCTGAGCTATTCCAGAAGTAGTGAGGAGGC
TTTTTTGGAGGCCTAGGGACGTACCCAATTCGCCCTATAGTGAGTCGTATTACGCGCGCTCACTGGCCGT
CGTTTTACAACGTCGTGACTGGGAAAACCCTGGCGTTACCCAACTTAATCGCCTTGCAGCACATCCCCCT
TTCGCCAGCTGGCGTAATAGCGAAGAGGCCCGCACCGATCGCCCTTCCCAACAGTTGCGCAGCCTGAATG
GCGAATGGG
[124 nt withheld, positions 7850-7973]
C
[91 nt withheld, positions 7975-8065]
A
[49 nt withheld, positions 8067-8115]
CCTTTGACGTTGGAGTCCACGTTCTTT
[37 nt withheld, positions 8143-8179]
ACCCTATCTCGGTCTATTCTTTTGATTTATAAGGGATTTTGCCGATTTCGGCCTATTGGTTAAAAAATGA
GCTGATTTAACAAAAATTTAACGCGAATTTTAACAAAATATTAACGCTTACAATTTAGGTGGCACTTTTC
GGGGAAATGTGCGCGGAACCCCTATTTGTTTATTTTTCTAAATACATTCAAATATGTATCCGCTCATGAG
ACAATAACCCTGATAAATGCTTCAATAATATTGAAAAAGGAAGAGTATGAGTATTCAACATTTCCGTGTC
GCCCTTATTCCCTTTTTTGCGGCATTTTGCCTTCCTGTTTTTGCTCACCCAGAAACGCTGGTGAAAGTAA
AAGATGCTGAAGATCAGTTGGGTGCACGAGTGGGTTACATCGAACTGGATCTCAACAGCGGTAAGATCCT
TGAGAGTTTTCGCCCCGAAGAACGTTTTCCAATGATGAGCACTTTTAAAGTTCTGCTATGTGGCGCGGTA
TTATCCCGTATTGACGCCGGGCAAGAGCAACTCGGTCGCCGCATACACTATTCTCAGAATGACTTGGTTG
AGTACTCACCAGTCACAGAAAAGCATCTTACGGATGGCATGACAGTAAGAGAATTATGCAGTGCTGCCAT
AACCATGAGTGATAACACTGCGGCCAACTTACTTCTGACAACGATCGGAGGACCGAAGGAGCTAACCGCT
TTTTTGCACAACATGGGGGATCATGTAACTCGCCTTGATCGTTGGGAACCGGAGCTGAATGAAGCCATAC
CAAACGACGAGCGTGACACCACGATGCCTGTAGCAATGGCAACAACGTTGCGCAAACTATTAACTGGCGA
ACTACTTACTCTAGCTTCCCGGCAACAATTAATAGACTGGATGGAGGCGGATAAAGTTGCAGGACCACTT
CTGCGCTCGGCCCTTCCGGCTGGCTGGTTTATTGCTGATAAATCTGGAGCCGGTGAGCGTGGGTCTCGCG
GTATCATTGCAGCACTGGGGCCAGATGGTAAGCCCTCCCGTATCGTAGTTATCTACACGACGGGGAGTCA
GGCAACTATGGATGAACGAAATAGACAGATCGCTGAGATAGGTGCCTCACTGATTAAGCATTGGTAACTG
TCAGACCAAGTTTACTCATATATACTTTAGATTGATTTAAAACTTCATTTTTAATTTAAAAGGATCTAGG
TGAAGATCCTTTTTGATAATCTCATGACCAAAATCCCTTAACGTGAGTTTTCGTTCCACTGAGCGTCAGA
CCCCGTAGAAAAGATCAAAGGATCTTCTTGAGATCCTTTTTTTCTGCGCGTAATCTGCTGCTTGCAAACA
AAAAAACCACCGCTACCAGCGGTGGTTTGTTTGCCGGATCAAGAGCTACCAACTCTTTTTCCGAAGGTAA
CTGGCTTCAGCAGAGCGCAGATACCAAATACTGTTCTTCTAGTGTAGCCGTAGTTAGGCCACCACTTCAA
GAACTCTGTAGCACCGCCTACATACCTCGCTCTGCTAATCCTGTTACCAGTGGCTGCTGCCAGTGGCGAT
AAGTCGTGTCTTACCGGGTTGGACTCAAGACGATAGTTACCGGATAAGGCGCAGCGGTCGGGCTGAACGG
GGGGTTCGTGCACACAGCCCAGCTTGGAGCGAACGACCTACACCGAACTGAGATACCTACAGCGTGAGCT
ATGAGAAAGCGCCACGCTTCCCGAAGGGAGAAAGGCGGACAGGTATCCGGTAAGCGGCAGGGTCGGAACA
GGAGAGCGCACGAGGGAGCTTCCAGGGGGAAACGCCTGGTATCTTTATAGTCCTGTCGGGTTTCGCCACC
TCTGACTTGAGCGTCGATTTTTGTGATGCTCGTCAGGGGGGCGGAGCCTATGGAAAAACGCCAGCAACGC
GGCCTTTTTACGGTTCCTGGCCTTTTGCTGGCCTTTTGCTCACATGTTCTTTCCTGCGTTATCCCCTGAT
TCTGTGGATAACCGTATTACCGCCTTTGAGTGAGCTGATACCGCTCGCCGCAGCCGAACGACCGAGCGCA
GCGAGTCAGTGAGCGAGGAAGCGGAAGAGCGCCCAATACGCAAACCGCCTCTCCCCGCGCGTTGGCCGAT
TCATTAATGCAGCTGGCACGACAGGTTTCCCGACTGGAAAGCGGGCAGTGAGCGCAACGCAATTAATGTG
AGTTAGCTCACTCATTAGGCACCCCAGGCTTTACACTTTATGCTTCCGGCTCGTATGTTGTGTGGAATTG
TGAGCGGATAACAATTTCACACAGGAAACAGCTATGACCATGATTACGCCAAGCGCGCAATTAACCCTCA
CTAAAGGGAACAAAAGCTGGAGCTGCAAGC
