>Addgene plasmid #144835 | TFORF3359 | depositor partial sequence | sequence record 286620 | Insert
ATCGATTGATCAACAAGTTTGTACAAAAAAGTTGGCATGGCGTCGGGCCCGGGCTCCCAGGAACGGGAAG
GGCTCCTGATAGTGAAGCTGGAGGAGGACTGCGCCTGGAGCCAGGAGCTGCCCCCACCTGACCCAGGACC
GAGCCCCGAGGCCTCCCACTTGCGCTTCAGACGGTTCCGCTTCCAAGAGGCAGCTGGTCCCCGGGAAGCC
CTCAGCCGGCTCCAAGAGCTTTGCCATGGGTGGCTTCGGCCTGAGATGCGCACGAAGGAGCAGATCTTGG
AGCTGCTGGTGTTAGAGCAGTTCCTGACCATCCTGCCCCAGGAGATCCAGAGCAGGGTGCAGGAGCTGCA
TCCGGAGAGCGGCGAAGAAGCGGTGACCCTTGTGGAGGATATGCAGAGAGAGCTTGGGAGACTGAGACAA
CAGGTCACAAACCATGGGCGGGGAACAGAAGTGCTTTTGGAGGAGCCTTTGCCTCTGGAAACAGCACGAG
AGTCACCGAGCTTCAAGCTGGAGCCAATGGAGACTGAGCGAAGCCCTGGCCCCAGGCTGCAGGAGCTGCT
AGGCCCCAGCCCCCAAAGGGACCCCCAGGCTGTAAAGGAGAGGGCATTATCTGCTCCCTGGCTTTCTCTT
TTTCCTCCTGAAGGGAACATGGAAGACAAGGAGATGACTGGGCCCCAGTTGCCTGAGAGCTTAGAGGACG
TGGCAATGTACATCTCCCAGGAGGAGTGGGGGCATCAGGATCCTAGTAAGAGGGCCCTCTCCAGGGACAC
GGTGCAGGAGAGTTATGAGAATGTGGACTCACTGGAGTCTCACATTCCCAGTCAGGAGGTCCCAGGCACC
CAGGTGGGACAAGGAGGAAAGCTATGGGATCCCAGTGTCCAGAGCTGCAAGGAGGGCCTGAGCCCCAGAG
GCCCAGCTCCAGGAGAAGAGAAATTTGAGAACCTGGAAGGTGTTCCGTCTGTATGCTCTGAGAACATCCA
CCCTCAGGTGCTGCTTCCTGACCAGGCCCGAGGGGAGGTGCCCTGGAGTCCTGAGCTGGGAAGACCTCAT
GACCGGTCGCAAGGGGATTGGGCGCCTCCCCCAGAGGGTGGAATGGAGCAGGCCTTGGCAGGAGCCTCAA
GTGGCAGAGAACTGGGGCGACCGAAGGAACTGCAGCCAAAGAAACTCCATTTATGTCCCTTGTGTGGCAA
AAATTTCTCTAACAACTCAAACCTAATTAGGCACCAGAGAATACATGCAGCTGAAAGACTGTGTATGGGT
GTGGACTGCACTGAAATCTTTGGTGGGAACCCACGTTTCCTGTCACTACACAGAGCACACCTGGGAGAGG
AGGCCCACAAGTGCCTTGAATGTGGGAAATGCTTCAGTCAGAACACCCATCTGACTCGCCACCAACGCAC
CCACACGGGTGAGAAGCCCTATCAGTGCAACATTTGCGGAAAATGTTTCTCCTGCAACTCCAACCTCCAC
AGGCACCAGAGAACGCACACTGGGGAGAAGCCCTACAAGTGCCCTGAGTGTGGGGAGATCTTTGCTCACA
GTTCCAACCTCCTTCGGCACCAGAGAATTCACACTGGAGAGCGACCTTATAAGTGTCCCGAGTGTGGGAA
AAGTTTCTCTCGGAGTTCACACCTCGTCATTCACGAAAGAACTCATGAGAGAGAGAGACTTTACCCCTTC
TCTGAGTGTGGGGAAGCTGTGAGTGACAGCACCCCCTTTCTTACAAACCATGGAGCCCATAAGGCAGAGA
AGAAGCTCTTTGAATGTTTGACTTGTGGGAAAAGCTTCCGGCAGGGCATGCACCTCACCAGACATCAGAG
AACACACACAGGAGAGAAACCGTATAAATGTACCCTTTGTGGGGAAAACTTCTCTCATAGATCCAATTTA
ATCAGGCACCAGAGAATCCACACAGGAGAAAAACCCTATACCTGTCATGAGTGCGGAGACAGCTTCTCTC
ACAGCTCCAATCGGATTCGCCACCTGAGAACGCATACGGGAGAGAGACCCTATAAATGTTCTGAATGTGG
AGAAAGCTTCTCTCGGAGTTCCCGTCTTATGAGTCATCAGAGAACTCACACAGGTTACCCAACTTTCTTG
TACAAAGTGGTTGATATCGGTAAGCCTATCCCTAACCCTCTCCTCGGTCTCGATTCTACGTAGTAATGAA
CTAGTCCGTAACTTGAAAGTATTTCGATTTCTTGGCTTTATATATCTTGTGGAAAGGACGATTAATTCAC
TTAATTGCATTTAGT
