>Addgene plasmid #144835 | TFORF3359 | depositor partial sequence | sequence record 286621 | Barcode
TTAATTCACTTAATTGCATTTAGT
